Addgene plasmid #47438: pCDNA_B2AR-s-pep
Purpose: FRET sensor for beta2-adrenergic receptor
Depositing lab: Sivaraj Sivaramakrishnan. Depositing organization: University of Michigan. Publication: Detection of G Protein-selective G Protein-coupled Receptor (GPCR) Conformations in Live Cells. Malik RU, Ritt M, Devree BT, Neubig RR, Sunahara RK, Sivaramakrishnan S. J Biol Chem. 2013 Jun 14;288(24):17167-78. doi: 10.1074/jbc.M113.464065. Epub 2013 Apr 29. PubMed 23629648.
Backbone
  Vector backbone: pCDNA5_FRT
  Backbone size w/o insert (bp): 5070
  Total vector size (bp): 8183
  Vector type: Mammalian Expression
  Selectable markers: Hygromycin
Growth in bacteria
  Bacterial resistance: Ampicillin, 100 μg/mL
  Growth temperature: 37°C
  Growth strain: DH5alpha
  Copy number: High Copy
Gene/Insert
  Gene/Insert name: beta2-adrenergic receptor (alt names: ADRB2; beta2-AR)
  Species: H. sapiens (human)
  Insert size (bp): 3181
  GenBank ID: NM_000024.5
  Entrez Gene: ADRB2 (a.k.a. ADRB2R, ADRBR, ARB2, B2AR, BAR, BETA2AR)
  Promoter: pCMV
  Tag / fusion protein: HA (N terminal on backbone); mCitrine (C terminal on insert); 10 nm ER/K helix (C terminal on insert); mCerulean (C terminal on insert); s-pep (C terminal on insert)
  Cloning method: Restriction Enzyme; 5′ cloning site HindIII (not destroyed); 3′ cloning site NotI (not destroyed)
  Sequencing primers: 5′ T7 Forward; 3′ BGHR Reverse
Terms and licenses: Academic/Nonprofit Terms; Industry Terms: Not Available to Industry
Depositor comments: Notes: (1) The pCDNA/FRT vector contains an extra XbaI site. (2) The XbaI restriction enzyme is sensitive to dam methylation.
How to cite: pCDNA_B2AR-s-pep was a gift from Sivaraj Sivaramakrishnan (Addgene plasmid # 47438 ; http://n2t.net/addgene:47438 ; RRID:Addgene_47438)
