[The description below was written by a language model from this plasmid's Addgene catalogue record and the feature table of its GenBank file.]
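Description:
pCDNA_B2AR-s-pep is a mammalian expression plasmid built on the pCDNA5_FRT backbone that encodes a single-polypeptide FRET sensor based on the human beta2-adrenergic receptor (ADRB2). The total size is recorded as about 8.2 kb, of which roughly 3.2 kb is insert, cloned between HindIII and NotI sites that both remain intact. It is maintained in E. coli as a high-copy plasmid under ampicillin selection, and hygromycin is listed as the selectable marker for mammalian cells. As the backbone name indicates, an FRT site is the kind of element used for Flp recombinase-mediated integration at a defined genomic locus, although the record does not describe that use for this construct.

Expression is driven by the CMV promoter. The receptor carries an N-terminal HA epitope tag and is followed at its C terminus by mCitrine, a 10 nm ER/K helix, mCerulean and a terminal peptide called s-pep. The mCerulean/mCitrine pair serves as FRET donor and acceptor, with the ER/K helix acting as a spacer between them, so interaction between the receptor and the tethered peptide would be expected to bring the fluorophores closer and raise FRET. The record does not define s-pep. The associated publication title, on detecting G protein-selective GPCR conformations in live cells, suggests a G protein-derived peptide.

The sequence record held covers only about 1 kb of the plasmid. It annotates a mammalian codon-optimized yellow fluorescent protein coding region, matched to both Citrine and monomeric EYFP, followed by a short TEV protease recognition site that the catalogue fields do not mention. The receptor, mCerulean, s-pep and backbone lie outside this fragment.
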