LOCUS       Exported 1011 bp ds-DNA linear SYN 25-MAY-2021
DEFINITION  FRET sensor for beta2-adrenergic receptor .
ACCESSION   .
VERSION     .
KEYWORDS    pCDNA_B2AR-s-pep
SOURCE      synthetic DNA construct
  ORGANISM  synthetic DNA construct
REFERENCE   1 (bases 1 to 1011)
  AUTHORS   Malik RU, Ritt M, Devree BT, Neubig RR, Sunahara RK,
            Sivaramakrishnan S
  TITLE     Detection of G Protein-selective G Protein-coupled Receptor (GPCR)
            Conformations in Live Cells.
  JOURNAL   J Biol Chem. 2013 Jun 14;288(24):17167-78. doi:
            10.1074/jbc.M113.464065. Epub 2013 Apr 29.
  PUBMED    23629648
REFERENCE   2 (bases 1 to 1011)
  AUTHORS   .
  TITLE     Direct Submission
  JOURNAL   Exported May 25, 2021 from SnapGene Server 1.1.58
            http://www.snapgene.com
FEATURES             Location/Qualifiers
     source          1..1011
                     /organism="synthetic DNA construct"
                     /mol_type="other DNA"
     CDS             89..802
                     /codon_start=1
                     /product="enhanced variant of YFP (Heikal et al., 2001)"
                     /label=Citrine
                     /note="mammalian codon-optimized"
                     /translation="VSKGEELFTGVVPILVELDGDVNGHKFSVSGEGEGDATYGKLTLK
                     FICTTGKLPVPWPTLVTTFGYGLMCFARYPDHMKQHDFFKSAMPEGYVQERTIFFKDDG
                     NYKTRAEVKFEGDTLVNRIELKGIDFKEDGNILGHKLEYNYNSHNVYIMADKQKNGIKV
                     NFKIRHNIEDGSVQLADHYQQNTPIGDGPVLLPDNHYLSYQSKLSKDPNEKRDHMVLLE
                     FVTAAGITLGMDELYK"
     CDS             89..802
                     /codon_start=1
                     /product="enhanced YFP with monomerizing A206K mutation
                     (Zacharias et al., 2002)"
                     /label=mEYFP
                     /note="mammalian codon-optimized"
                     /translation="VSKGEELFTGVVPILVELDGDVNGHKFSVSGEGEGDATYGKLTLK
                     FICTTGKLPVPWPTLVTTFGYGLMCFARYPDHMKQHDFFKSAMPEGYVQERTIFFKDDG
                     NYKTRAEVKFEGDTLVNRIELKGIDFKEDGNILGHKLEYNYNSHNVYIMADKQKNGIKV
                     NFKIRHNIEDGSVQLADHYQQNTPIGDGPVLLPDNHYLSYQSKLSKDPNEKRDHMVLLE
                     FVTAAGITLGMDELYK"
     primer_bind     complement(131..152)
                     /label=EGFP-N
                     /note="EGFP, reverse primer"
     primer_bind     complement(392..411)
                     /label=EXFP-R
                     /note="For distinguishing EGFP variants, reverse primer"
     primer_bind     739..760
                     /label=EGFP-C
                     /note="EGFP, forward primer"
     CDS             827..847
                     /codon_start=1
                     /product="tobacco etch virus (TEV) protease recognition and
                     cleavage site"
                     /label=TEV site
                     /translation="ENLYFQG"
ORIGIN
        1 cattgattca caagggagga attgtagtac aaatgactca ctgctgtcta gaggaagcgg
       61 aggaagcgga ggaagcggag gaagcggagt gagcaagggc gaggagctgt tcaccggggt
      121 ggtgcccatc ctggtcgagc tggacggcga cgtaaacggc cacaagttca gcgtgtccgg
      181 cgagggcgag ggcgatgcca cctacggcaa gctgaccctg aagttcatct gcaccaccgg
      241 caagctgccc gtgccctggc ccaccctcgt gaccaccttc ggctacggcc tgatgtgctt
      301 cgcccgctac cccgaccaca tgaagcagca cgacttcttc aagtccgcca tgcccgaagg
      361 ctacgtccag gagcgcacca tcttcttcaa ggacgacggc aactacaaga cccgcgccga
      421 ggtgaagttc gagggcgaca ccctggtgaa ccgcatcgag ctgaagggca tcgacttcaa
      481 ggaggacggc aacatcctgg ggcacaagct ggagtacaac tacaacagcc acaacgtcta
      541 tatcatggcc gacaagcaga agaacggcat caaggtgaac ttcaagatcc gccacaacat
      601 cgaggacggc agcgtgcagc tcgccgacca ctaccagcag aacaccccca tcggcgacgg
      661 ccccgtgctg ctgcccgaca accactacct gagctaccag tccaaactga gcaaagaccc
      721 caacgagaag cgcgatcaca tggtcctgct ggagttcgtg accgccgccg ggatcactct
      781 cggcatggac gagctgtaca aggaattcgg aagcggagga agcggagaaa acctgtattt
      841 tcagggcgga agcggagaag aggaagagaa aaaaaaacag caggaagagg aagcagaaag
      901 gctgaggcgt attcaagaag aaatggaaaa ggaaagaaaa agacgtgaag aagatgaaca
      961 acgtcgaaga aaggaggagg aggaaaggcg gatgaaactt gagatggaag c
//
