>Addgene plasmid #47438 | pCDNA_B2AR-s-pep | depositor partial sequence | sequence record 67860 | Full plasmid sequence
GACGGATCGGGAGATCTCCCGATCCCCTATGGTGCACTCTCAGTACAATCTGCTCTGATGCCGCATAGTT
AAGCCAGTATCTGCTCCCTGCTTGTGTGTTGGAGGTCGCTGAGTAGTGCGCGAGCAAAATTTAAGCTACA
ACAAGGCAAGGCTTGACCGACAATTGCATGAAGAATCTGCTTAGGGTTAGGCGTTTTGCGCTGCTTCGCG
ATGTACGGGCCAGATATACGCGTTGACATTGATTATTGACTAGTTATTAATAGTAATCAATTACGGGGTC
ATTAGTTCATAGCCCATATATGGAGTTCCGCGTTACATAACTTACGGTAAATGGCCCGCCTGGCTGACCG
CCCAACGACCCCCGCCCATTGACGTCAATAATGACGTATGTTCCCATAGTAACGCCAATAGGGACTTTCC
ATTGACGTCAATGGGTGGAGTATTTACGGTAAACTGCCCACTTGGCAGTACATCAAGTGTATCATATGCC
AAGTACGCCCCCTATTGACGTCAATGACGGTAAATGGCCCGCCTGGCATTATGCCCAGTACATGACCTTA
TGGGACTTTCCTACTTGGCAGTACATCTACGTATTAGTCATCGCTATTACCATGGTGATGCGGTTTTGGC
AGTACATCAATGGGCGTGGATAGCGGTTTGACTCACGGGGATTTCCAAGTCTCCACCCCATTGACGTCAA
TGGGAGTTTGTTTTGGCACCAAAATCAACGGGACTTTCCAAAATGTCGTAACAACTCCGCCCCATTGACG
CAAATGGGCGGTAGGCGTGTACGGTGGGAGGTCTATATAAGCAGAGCTCTCTGGCTAACTAGAGAACCCA
CTGCTTACTGGCTTATCGAAATTAATACGACTCACTATAGGGAGACCCAAGCTGGCTAGCGTTTAAACTT
AAGCTTATGTATCCTTATGATGTTCCTGATTACGCTGGAAGTGGAATGGGGCAACCCGGGAACGGCAGCG
CCTTCTTGCTGGCACCCAATAGAAGCCATGCGCCGGACCACGACGTCACGCAGCAAAGGGACGAGGTGTG
GGTGGTGGGCATGGGCATCGTCATGTCTCTCATCGTCCTGGCCATCGTGTTTGGCAATGTGCTGGTCATC
ACAGCCATTGCCAAGTTCGAGCGTCTGCAGACGGTCACCAACTACTTCATCACTTCACTGGCCTGTGCTG
ATCTGGTCATGGGCCTGGCAGTGGTGCCCTTTGGGGCCGCCCATATTCTTATGAAAATGTGGACTTTTGG
CAACTTCTGGTGCGAGTTTTGGACTTCCATTGATGTGCTGTGCGTCACGGCCAGCATTGAGACCCTGTGC
GTGATCGCAGTGGATCGCTACTTTGCCATTACTTCACCTTTCAAGTACCAGAGCCTGCTGACCAAGAATA
AGGCCCGGGTGATCATTCTGATGGTGTGGATTGTGTCAGGCCTTACCTCCTTCTTGCCCATTCAGATGCA
CTGGTACCGGGCCACCCACCAGGAAGCCATCAACTGCTATGCCAATGAGACCTGCTGTGACTTCTTCACG
AACCAAGCCTATGCCATTGCCTCTTCCATCGTGTCCTTCTACGTTCCCCTGGTGATCATGGTCTTCGTCT
ACTCCAGGGTCTTTCAGGAGGCCAAAAGGCAGCTCCAGAAGATTGACAAATCTGAGGGCCGCTTCCATGT
CCAGAACCTTAGCCAGGTGGAGCAGGATGGGCGGACGGGGCATGGACTCCGCAGATCTTCCAAGTTCTGC
TTGAAGGAGCACAAAGCCCTCAAGACGTTAGGCATCATCATGGGCACTTTCACCCTCTGCTGGCTGCCCT
TCTTCATCGTTAACATTGTGCATGTGATCCAGGATAACCTCATCCGTAAGGAAGTTTACATCCTCCTAAA
TTGGATAGGCTATGTCAATTCTGGTTTCAATCCCCTTATCTACTGCCGGAGCCCAGATTTCAGGATTGCC
TTCCAGGAGCTTCTGTGCCTGCGCAGGTCTTCTTTGAAGGCCTATGGGAATGGCTACTCCAGCAACGGCA
ACACAGGGGAGCAGAGTGGATATCACGTGGAACAGGAGAAAGAAAATAAACTGCTGTGTGAAGACCTCCC
AGGCACGGAAGACTTTGTGGGCCATCAAGGTACTGTGCCTAGCGATAACATTGATTCACAAGGGAGGAAT
TGTAGTACAAATGACTCACTGCTGTCTAGAGGAAGCGGAGGAAGCGGAGGAAGCGGAGGAAGCGGAGTGA
GCAAGGGCGAGGAGCTGTTCACCGGGGTGGTGCCCATCCTGGTCGAGCTGGACGGCGACGTAAACGGCCA
CAAGTTCAGCGTGTCCGGCGAGGGCGAGGGCGATGCCACCTACGGCAAGCTGACCCTGAAGTTCATCTGC
ACCACCGGCAAGCTGCCCGTGCCCTGGCCCACCCTCGTGACCACCTTCGGCTACGGCCTGATGTGCTTCG
CCCGCTACCCCGACCACATGAAGCAGCACGACTTCTTCAAGTCCGCCATGCCCGAAGGCTACGTCCAGGA
GCGCACCATCTTCTTCAAGGACGACGGCAACTACAAGACCCGCGCCGAGGTGAAGTTCGAGGGCGACACC
CTGGTGAACCGCATCGAGCTGAAGGGCATCGACTTCAAGGAGGACGGCAACATCCTGGGGCACAAGCTGG
AGTACAACTACAACAGCCACAACGTCTATATCATGGCCGACAAGCAGAAGAACGGCATCAAGGTGAACTT
CAAGATCCGCCACAACATCGAGGACGGCAGCGTGCAGCTCGCCGACCACTACCAGCAGAACACCCCCATC
GGCGACGGCCCCGTGCTGCTGCCCGACAACCACTACCTGAGCTACCAGTCCAAACTGAGCAAAGACCCCA
ACGAGAAGCGCGATCACATGGTCCTGCTGGAGTTCGTGACCGCCGCCGGGATCACTCTCGGCATGGACGA
GCTGTACAAGGAATTCGGAAGCGGAGGAAGCGGAGAAAACCTGTATTTTCAGGGCGGAAGCGGAGAAGAG
GAAGAGAAAAAAAAACAGCAGGAAGAGGAAGCAGAAAGGCTGAGGCGTATTCAAGAAGAAATGGAAAAGG
AAAGAAAAAGACGTGAAGAAGATGAACAACGTCGAAGAAAGGAGGAGGAGGAAAGGCGGATGAAACTTGA
GATGGAAGCAAAGAGAAAACAAGAAGAAGAAGAGAGAAAGAAAAGGGAAGATGATGAAAAACGCAAGAAG
AAGGGCTCTGGCGGCTCTGGCGGCGCGCCCGTGAGCAAGGGCGAGGAGCTGTTCACCGGGGTGGTGCCCA
TCCTGGTCGAGCTGGACGGCGACGTAAACGGCCACAAGTTCAGCGTGTCCGGCGAGGGCGAGGGCGATGC
CACCTACGGCAAGCTGACCCTGAAGTTCATCTGCACCACCGGCAAGCTGCCCGTGCCCTGGCCCACCCTC
GTGACCACCCTGACCTGGGGCGTGCAGTGCTTCGCCCGCTACCCCGACCACATGAAGCAGCACGACTTCT
TCAAGTCCGCCATGCCCGAAGGCTACGTCCAGGAGCGCACCATCTTCTTCAAGGACGACGGCAACTACAA
GACCCGCGCCGAGGTGAAGTTCGAGGGCGACACCCTGGTGAACCGCATCGAGCTGAAGGGCATCGACTTC
AAGGAGGACGGCAACATCCTGGGGCACAAGCTGGAGTACAACGCCATCAGCGACAACGTCTATATCACCG
CCGACAAGCAGAAGAACGGCATCAAGGCCAACTTCAAGATCCGCCACAACATCGAGGACGGCAGCGTGCA
GCTCGCCGACCACTACCAGCAGAACACCCCCATCGGCGACGGCCCCGTGCTGCTGCCCGACAACCACTAC
CTGAGCACCCAGTCCAAGCTGAGCAAAGACCCCAACGAGAAGCGCGATCACATGGTCCTGCTGGAGTTCG
TGACCGCCGCCGGGATCACTCTCGGCATGGACGAGCTGTACAAGTTAATTAACGGAAGCGGCGGGTCAGG
TGGAAGTGGAGACACTGAGAACATCCGCCGTGTGTTCAACGACTGCCGTGACATCATTCAGCGCATGCAC
CTTCGTCAGTACGAGCTGCTCTGAGAGCTCAGTGTAGCGGCCGCTCGAGTCTAGAGGGCCCGTTTAAACC
CGCTGATCAGCCTCGACTGTGCCTTCTAGTTGCCAGCCATCTGTTGTTTGCCCCTCCCCCGTGCCTTCCT
TGACCCTGGAAGGTGCCACTCCCACTGTCCTTTCCTAATAAAATGAGGAAATTGCATCGCATTGTCTGAG
TAGGTGTCATTCTATTCTGGGGGGTGGGGTGGGGCAGGACAGCAAGGGGGAGGATTGGGAAGACAATAGC
AGGCATGCTGGGGATGCGGTGGGCTCTATGGCTTCTGAGGCGGAAAGAACCAGCTGGGGCTCTAGGGGGT
ATCCCC
[124 nt withheld, positions 4417-4540]
C
[91 nt withheld, positions 4542-4632]
AGGGTGATGGTTCACGTACCTAGAAGTTCCTATTCCGAAGTTCCTATTCTCTAGAAAGTATAGGAACTTC
CTTGGCCAAAAAGCCTGAACTCACCGCGACGTCTGTCGAGAAGTTTCTGATCGAAAAGTTCGACAGCGTC
TCCGACCTGATGCAGCTCTCGGAGGGCGAAGAATCTCGTGCTTTCAGCTTCGATGTAGGAGGGCGTGGAT
ATGTCCTGCGGGTAAATAGCTGCGCCGATGGTTTCTACAAAGATCGTTATGTTTATCGGCACTTTGCATC
GGCCGCGCTCCCGATTCCGGAAGTGCTTGACATTGGGGAATTCAGCGAGAGCCTGACCTATTGCATCTCC
CGCCGTGCACAGGGTGTCACGTTGCAAGACCTGCCTGAAACCGAACTGCCCGCTGTTCTGCAGCCGGTCG
CGGAGGCCATGGATGCGATCGCTGCGGCCGATCTTAGCCAGACGAGCGGGTTCGGCCCATTCGGACCGCA
AGGAATCGGTCAATACACTACATGGCGTGATTTCATATGCGCGATTGCTGATCCCCATGTGTATCACTGG
CAAACTGTGATGGACGACACCGTCAGTGCGTCCGTCGCGCAGGCTCTCGATGAGCTGATGCTTTGGGCCG
AGGACTGCCCCGAAGTCCGGCACCTCGTGCACGCGGATTTCGGCTCCAACAATGTCCTGACGGACAATGG
CCGCATAACAGCGGTCATTGACTGGAGCGAGGCGATGTTCGGGGATTCCCAATACGAGGTCGCCAACATC
TTCTTCTGGAGGCCGTGGTTGGCTTGTATGGAGCAGCAGACGCGCTACTTCGAGCGGAGGCATCCGGAGC
TTGCAGGATCGCCGCGGCTCCGGGCGTATATGCTCCGCATTGGTCTTGACCAACTCTATCAGAGCTTGGT
TGACGGCAATTTCGATGATGCAGCTTGGGCGCAGGGTCGATGCGACGCAATCGTCCGATCCGGAGCCGGG
ACTGTCGGGCGTACACAAATCGCCCGCAGAAGCGCGGCCGTCTGGACCGATGGCTGTGTAGAAGTACTCG
CCGATAGTGGAAACCGACGCCCCAGCACTCGTCCGAGGGCAAAGGAATAGCACGTACTACGAGATTTCGA
TTCCACCGCCGCCTTCTATGAAAGGTTGGGCTTCGGAATCGTTTTCCGGGACGCCGGCTGGATGATCCTC
CAGCGCGGGGATCTCATGCTGGAGTTCTTCGCCCACCCCAACTTGTTTATTGCAGCTTATAATGGTTACA
AATAAAGCAATAGCATCACAAATTTCACAAATAAAGCATTTTTTTCACTGCATTCTAGTTGTGGTTTGTC
CAAACTCATCAATGTATCTTATCATGTCTGTATACCGTCGACCTCTAGCTAGAGCTTGGCGTAATCATGG
TCATAGCTGTTTCCTGTGTGAAATTGTTATCCGCTCACAATTCCACACAACATACGAGCCGGAAGCATAA
AGTGTAAAGCCTGGGGTGCCTAATGAGTGAGCTAACTCACATTAATTGCGTTGCGCTCACTGCCCGCTTT
CCAGTCGGGAAACCTGTCGTGCCAGCTGCATTAATGAATCGGCCAACGCGCGGGGAGAGGCGGTTTGCGT
ATTGGGCGCTCTTCCGCTTCCTCGCTCACTGACTCGCTGCGCTCGGTCGTTCGGCTGCGGCGAGCGGTAT
CAGCTCACTCAAAGGCGGTAATACGGTTATCCACAGAATCAGGGGATAACGCAGGAAAGAACATGTGAGC
AAAAGGCCAGCAAAAGGCCAGGAACCGTAAAAAGGCCGCGTTGCTGGCGTTTTTCCATAGGCTCCGCCCC
CCTGACGAGCATCACAAAAATCGACGCTCAAGTCAGAGGTGGCGAAACCCGACAGGACTATAAAGATACC
AGGCGTTTCCCCCTGGAAGCTCCCTCGTGCGCTCTCCTGTTCCGACCCTGCCGCTTACCGGATACCTGTC
CGCCTTTCTCCCTTCGGGAAGCGTGGCGCTTTCTCATAGCTCACGCTGTAGGTATCTCAGTTCGGTGTAG
GTCGTTCGCTCCAAGCTGGGCTGTGTGCACGAACCCCCCGTTCAGCCCGACCGCTGCGCCTTATCCGGTA
ACTATCGTCTTGAGTCCAACCCGGTAAGACACGACTTATCGCCACTGGCAGCAGCCACTGGTAACAGGAT
TAGCAGAGCGAGGTATGTAGGCGGTGCTACAGAGTTCTTGAAGTGGTGGCCTAACTACGGCTACACTAGA
AGGACAGTATTTGGTATCTGCGCTCTGCTGAAGCCAGTTACCTTCGGAAAAAGAGTTGGTAGCTCTTGAT
CCGGCAAACAAACCACCGCTGGTAGCGGTGGTTTTTTTGTTTGCAAGCAGCAGATTACGCGCAGAAAAAA
AGGATCTCAAGAAGATCCTTTGATCTTTTCTACGGGGTCTGACGCTCAGTGGAACGAAAACTCACGTTAA
GGGATTTTGGTCATGAGATTATCAAAAAGGATCTTCACCTAGATCCTTTTAAATTAAAAATGAAGTTTTA
AATCAATCTAAAGTATATATGAGTAAACTTGGTCTGACAGTTACCAATGCTTAATCAGTGAGGCACCTAT
CTCAGCGATCTGTCTATTTCGTTCATCCATAGTTGCCTGACTCCCCGTCGTGTAGATAACTACGATACGG
GAGGGCTTACCATCTGGCCCCAGTGCTGCAATGATACCGCGAGACCCACGCTCACCGGCTCCAGATTTAT
CAGCAATAAACCAGCCAGCCGGAAGGGCCGAGCGCAGAAGTGGTCCTGCAACTTTATCCGCCTCCATCCA
GTCTATTAATTGTTGCCGGGAAGCTAGAGTAAGTAGTTCGCCAGTTAATAGTTTGCGCAACGTTGTTGCC
ATTGCTACAGGCATCGTGGTGTCACGCTCGTCGTTTGGTATGGCTTCATTCAGCTCCGGTTCCCAACGAT
CAAGGCGAGTTACATGATCCCCCATGTTGTGCAAAAAAGCGGTTAGCTCCTTCGGTCCTCCGATCGTTGT
CAGAAGTAAGTTGGCCGCAGTGTTATCACTCATGGTTATGGCAGCACTGCATAATTCTCTTACTGTCATG
CCATCCGTAAGATGCTTTTCTGTGACTGGTGAGTACTCAACCAAGTCATTCTGAGAATAGTGTATGCGGC
GACCGAGTTGCTCTTGCCCGGCGTCAATACGGGATAATACCGCGCCACATAGCAGAACTTTAAAAGTGCT
CATCATTGGAAAACGTTCTTCGGGGCGAAAACTCTCAAGGATCTTACCGCTGTTGAGATCCAGTTCGATG
TAACCCACTCGTGCACCCAACTGATCTTCAGCATCTTTTACTTTCACCAGCGTTTCTGGGTGAGCAAAAA
CAGGAAGGCAAAATGCCGCAAAAAAGGGAATAAGGGCGACACGGAAATGTTGAATACTCATACTCTTCCT
TTTTCAATATTATTGAAGCATTTATCAGGGTTATTGTCTCATGAGCGGATACATATTTGAATGTATTTAG
AAAAATAAACAAATAGGGGTTCCGCGCACATTTCCCCGAAAAGTGCCACCTGACGTC
