>Addgene plasmid #47438 | pCDNA_B2AR-s-pep | addgene partial sequence | sequence record 70553 | CMV-F 5'-CGCAAATGGGCGGTAGGCGTG-3'
CTATATAAGCAGAGCTCTCTGGCTAACTAGAGAACCCACTGCTTACTGGCTTATCGAAATTAATACGACT
CACTATAGGGAGACCCAAGCTGGCTAGCGTTTAAACTTAAGCTTATGTATCCTTATGATGTTCCTGATTA
CGCTGGAAGTGGAATGGGGCAACCCGGGAACGGCAGCGCCTTCTTGCTGGCACCCAATAGAAGCCATGCG
CCGGACCACGACGTCACGCAGCAAAGGGACGAGGTGTGGGTGGTGGGCATGGGCATCGTCATGTCTCTCA
TCGTCCTGGCCATCGTGTTTGGCAATGTGCTGGTCATCACAGCCATTGCCAAGTTCGAGCGTCTGCAGAC
GGTCACCAACTACTTCATCACTTCACTGGCCTGTGCTGATCTGGTCATGGGCCTGGCAGTGGTGCCCTTT
GGGGCCGCCCATATTCTTATGAAAATGTGGACTTTTGGCAACTTCTGGTGCGAGTTTTGGACTTCCATTG
ATGTGCTGTGCGTCACGGCCAGCATTGAGACCCTGTGCGTGATCGCAGTGGATCGCTACTTTGCCATTAC
TTCACCTTTCAAGTACCAGAGCCTGCTGACCAAGAATAAGGCCCGGGTGATCATTCTGATGGTGTGGATT
GTGTCAGGCCTTACCTCCTTCTTGCCCATTCAGATGCACTGGTACCGGGCCACCCACCAGGAAGCCATCA
ACTGCTATGCCAATGAGACCTGCTGTGACTTCTTCACGAACCAAGCCTATGCCATTGCCTCTTCCATCGT
GTCCTTCTACGTTCCCCTGGTGATCATGGTCTTCGTCTACTCCAGGGTCTTTCAGGAGGCCAAAAGGCAG
CTCCAGAAGATTGACAAATCTGAGGGCCGCTTCCATGTCCAGAACCTTAGCCAGGTGGAGCAGGATGGGC
GGACGGGGCATGGACTCCGCAGATCTTCCAAGTTCTGCTTGAAGGAGCACAAAGCCCTCAAGACGTTAGG
CATCATCATGGGCACTTTCACCCTCTGCTGGCTGCCCTTCTTCATCGTTAACATTGTGCATGTGATCCAG
GATA
