>Addgene plasmid #47438 | pCDNA_B2AR-s-pep | addgene partial sequence | sequence record 70554 | BGH-rev 5'-TAGAAGGCACAGTCGAGG-3'
AACGGGCCCTCTAGACTCGAGCGGCCGCTACACTGAGCTCTCAGAGCAGCTCGTACTGACGAAGGTGCAT
GCGCTGAATGATGTCACGGCAGTCGTTGAACACACGGCGGATGTTCTCAGTGTCTCCACTTCCACCTGAC
CCGCCGCTTCCGTTAATTAACTTGTACAGCTCGTCCATGCCGAGAGTGATCCCGGCGGCGGTCACGAACT
CCAGCAGGACCATGTGATCGCGCTTCTCGTTGGGGTCTTTGCTCAGCTTGGACTGGGTGCTCAGGTAGTG
GTTGTCGGGCAGCAGCACGGGGCCGTCGCCGATGGGGGTGTTCTGCTGGTAGTGGTCGGCGAGCTGCACG
CTGCCGTCCTCGATGTTGTGGCGGATCTTGAAGTTGGCCTTGATGCCGTTCTTCTGCTTGTCGGCGGTGA
TATAGACGTTGTCGCTGATGGCGTTGTACTCCAGCTTGTGCCCCAGGATGTTGCCGTCCTCCTTGAAGTC
GATGCCCTTCAGCTCGATGCGGTTCACCAGGGTGTCGCCCTCGAACTTCACCTCGGCGCGGGTCTTGTAG
TTGCCGTCGTCCTTGAAGAAGATGGTGCGCTCCTGGACGTAGCCTTCGGGCATGGCGGACTTGAAGAAGT
CGTGCTGCTTCATGTGGTCGGGGTAGCGGGCGAAGCACTGCACGCCCCAGGTCAGGGTGGTCACGAGGGT
GGGCCAGGGCACGGGCAGCTTGCCGGTGGTGCAGATGAACTTCAGGGTCAGCTTGCCGTAGGTGGCATCG
CCCTCGCCCTCGCCGGACACGCTGAACTTGTGGCCGTTTACGTCGCCGTCCAGCTCGACCAGGATGGGCA
CCACCCCGGTGAACAGCTCCTCGCCCTTGCTCACGGGCGCGCCGCCAGAGCCGCCAGAGCCCTTCTTCTT
GCGTTTTTCATCATCTTCCCTTTTCTTTCTCTCTTCTTCTTCTTGTTTTCTCTTTGCTTCCATCTCAAGT
TTCATCCGCCTTTCCTCCTCCTCCTTTCTTCGACGTTGTTCA
